>Addgene plasmid #24485 | pcDNA3.1mLCAD_8KR_FLAG | addgene partial sequence | sequence record 30219 | 24485 with CMV-F
TAGCAGAGCTCTCTGGCTACTAGAGAACCCACTGCCTTACTGGCTTATCGAAATTAATACGACTCACTAT
AGGGAGACCCAAGCTGGCTAGCGTTTAAACTTAAGCTTGGTACCGAGCTCGGATCCACCATGGCTGCGCG
CCTGCTCCTCCGCTCCCTGCGCGTCCTGAAAGCCCGCTCGGCGCCACGCCCGCCGCCCTCCGCCCGATGT
TCTCATTCTGGAGCAGAAGCGCGTCTAGAAACTCCTTCCGCGCGAAAATTAACTGACATTGGAATCAGGA
GAATCTTTTCCTCGGAGCATGACATTTTCCGGGAGAGTGTAAGGAAGTTTTTCCAAGAAGAAGTGATTCC
TCACCACACAGAATGGGAGAAAGCTGGAGAAGTGAGTAGAGAGGTCTGGGAAAAAGCTGGCAAGCAGGGC
TTGCTTGGCATCAACATCGCAGAGAAACATGGCGGCATTGGTGGGGACTTGCTCTCAACAGCAGTTACTT
GGGAAGAGCAAGCGTACTCCAATTGCACAGGCCCTGGCTTCAGCCTCCACTCAGATATTGTCATGCCCTA
TATTGCGAATTACGGCACAAAAGAACAGATCGAACGTTTCATCCCCCAGATGACGGCGGGCAAGTGTATC
GGTGCCATAGCCATGACAGAGCCTGGGGCTGGAAGTGACTTACAAGGAGTAAGAACGAACGCCAGACGAT
CTGGGAGTGATTGGATCTCATGGAAGCAAGGTGTTCATCACTATGGCTGGTAAGTGATCTCGTGACGTCG
TGGCGTCACACCGTGA
