>Addgene plasmid #24485 | pcDNA3.1mLCAD_8KR_FLAG | addgene partial sequence | sequence record 30220 | 24485 with BGH-rev
CTCTAGATTACTTGTCATCGTCGTCCTTGTAGTCTCCTCCGAATTCGCTGTCACTGACGATCTGTCTTGC
GATCAGCTCTTTCATTATTTCGTTGGTACCACCGTAGATCGGCTGCACCCGAGCATCCACGTAAGCTTTT
GCAATCGGGTACTCCCACATGTACCCCCAGCCTCCGTGGAGTTGCACACATTCATAAGCTACACTGTTTT
GTAATTCAGATGCCCAGTATTTTGCCATGGAAGCAGAACCGGAGTCCAGTCGACGGGTTTCATGCAACTG
CAGACAGCTGTCCACAAAAGCTCTGGTGACACATATGTGTGTCTTTAATTCTGCTAGTTTATGCTGCACC
GTCTGTATGTGTGCAACTGTTCGGCCGAAAGCTCTTCTTTGCTTCACGTAGTTCCTGGTTTCTTCAAACA
TGAACTCACAGGCAGAAATCGCCAACTCAGCAATTAAGAGCCTTTCCTGTGGAAGCTCTTGCATGAGGTA
GTAGAAGCCTTTATTCTCTTCTCCAAGTAAGGCATTAGCTGGCAATCGGACATCTTCAAAGAATAGTTCT
GCTGTGTCCTGAGCTCGCATGCCCATCTTATGCAGCTTCCGGCCCTTGATAAATCCTCGCATGCCGTTTT
CCACCAAAAAGAGGCTAATGCCATGGGCAGGCGATCGAGCTTCACGGTTGGTGACGGCCACGACGATCAC
GAGATCACTTAACCAGCCATTAGTGATGAACACCTTGCTTCCATTGAGAATCCAATCACT
