[The description below was written by a language model from this plasmid's Addgene catalogue record.]
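Description:
pcDNA3.1mLCAD_8KR_FLAG is a mammalian expression plasmid built on the commercial pcDNA3.1 backbone (about 5.4 kb without insert). It is propagated in E. coli under ampicillin selection and carries a neomycin resistance marker, so transfected mammalian cells can be selected with G418. The record lists no feature table and does not name the promoter. pcDNA3.1 vectors conventionally drive the insert from the CMV immediate-early promoter, but this is a general property of the backbone rather than something stated here.

The insert is an approximately 1.2 kb mouse cDNA for long-chain acyl-CoA dehydrogenase (LCAD, gene Acadl), a mitochondrial fatty-acid oxidation enzyme. It was cloned between BamHI and EcoRI sites, both of which are retained, and is fused to a C-terminal FLAG epitope for detection or immunoprecipitation. The coding sequence carries eight lysine-to-arginine substitutions, at residues 42, 156, 189, 240, 254, 318, 322 and 358, giving the "8KR" designation. Replacing lysine with arginine preserves the positive charge but removes the site of acetylation, so such mutants are commonly used as non-acetylatable versions of a protein.

The construct comes from work on how the mitochondrial deacetylase SIRT3 regulates fatty-acid oxidation through reversible enzyme deacetylation. In that context it helps map which lysines account for LCAD acetylation. The depositor notes that the 8KR protein gives a low acetylation signal but has no detectable enzymatic activity. It is therefore suited to acetylation-site analysis, not to use as a functional, constitutively deacetylated form of the enzyme.
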