Addgene plasmid #24485: pcDNA3.1mLCAD_8KR_FLAG
Depositing lab: Eric Verdin. Depositing organization: J. David Gladstone Institutes. Publication: SIRT3 regulates mitochondrial fatty-acid oxidation by reversible enzyme deacetylation. Hirschey MD, Shimazu T, Goetzman E, Jing E, Schwer B, Lombard DB, Grueter CA, Harris C, Biddinger S, Ilkayeva OR, Stevens RD, Li Y, Saha AK, Ruderman NB, Bain JR, Newgard CB, Farese RV, Alt FW, Kahn CR, Verdin E. Nature. 2010 Mar 4. 464(7285):121-5. 10.1038/nature08778 PubMed 20203611.
Backbone
  Vector backbone: pcDNA3.1
  Backbone manufacturer: Invitrogen
  Backbone size w/o insert (bp): 5400
  Vector type: Mammalian Expression
  Selectable markers: Neomycin (select with G418)
Growth in bacteria
  Bacterial resistance: Ampicillin, 100 μg/mL
  Growth temperature: 37°C
  Growth strain: DH5alpha
  Copy number: Unknown
Gene/Insert
  Gene/Insert name: Long chain acyl-CoA dehydrogenase (alt names: LCAD; acadl; LCAD-8KR)
  Species: M. musculus (mouse)
  Insert size (bp): 1200
  Mutation: Lys42, 156, 189, 240, 254, 318, 322, 358Arg (8KR)
  GenBank ID: BC027412
  Entrez Gene: Acadl (a.k.a. AA960361, AU018452, C79855, LCAD)
  Tag / fusion protein: FLAG (C terminal on insert)
  Cloning method: Restriction Enzyme; 5′ cloning site BamHI (not destroyed); 3′ cloning site EcoRI (not destroyed)
  Sequencing primers: 5′ n/a
Terms and licenses: Academic/Nonprofit Terms; Industry Terms: Not Available to Industry
Depositor comments: Low acetylation signal, no detectable enzymatic activity
How to cite: pcDNA3.1mLCAD_8KR_FLAG was a gift from Eric Verdin (Addgene plasmid # 24485 ; http://n2t.net/addgene:24485 ; RRID:Addgene_24485)
